Addgene plasmid #183340: CROP_C9_Puro_AAVS1D
Purpose: All-in-One CRISPRko system with a guide RNA that targets the AAVS1 locus
Depositing lab: Prashant Mali. Depositing organization: University of California, San Diego (UCSD). Publication: Integrated genome and tissue engineering enables screening of cancer vulnerabilities in physiologically relevant perfusable ex vivo cultures. Hu M, Lei XY, Larson JD, McAlonis M, Ford K, McDonald D, Mach K, Rusert JM, Wechsler-Reya RJ, Mali P. Biomaterials. 2022 Jan;280:121276. doi: 10.1016/j.biomaterials.2021.121276. Epub 2021 Dec 2. PubMed 34890975.
Backbone
  Vector backbone: lentiCRISPR v2
  Vector type: Lentiviral
Growth in bacteria
  Bacterial resistance: Ampicillin, 100 μg/mL
  Growth temperature: 37°C
  Growth strain: NEB Stable
  Copy number: High Copy
Gene/Insert
  Gene/Insert name: AAVS1D
  gRNA/shRNA sequence: GGCCATTCCCGGCCTCCCTG
  Species: Synthetic
  Cloning method: Gibson Cloning
  Sequencing primers: 5′ --
Terms and licenses: Academic/Nonprofit Terms; Industry Terms: Not Available to Industry
How to cite: CROP_C9_Puro_AAVS1D was a gift from Prashant Mali (Addgene plasmid # 183340 ; http://n2t.net/addgene:183340 ; RRID:Addgene_183340)
