[The description below was written by a language model from this plasmid's Addgene catalogue record and pLannotate feature annotations shown in this document.]
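Description:
CROP_C9_Puro_AAVS1D is a 13 kb all-in-one lentiviral CRISPR knockout vector built on the lentiCRISPR v2 backbone, carrying both Streptococcus pyogenes Cas9 and a single guide RNA directed at the human AAVS1 locus. It is propagated in E. coli through a high-copy ColE1/pUC-type origin with ampicillin selection (AmpR). The backbone also contains an f1 origin and an SV40 promoter/EM7-driven bleomycin/Zeocin resistance cassette lying outside the viral region.

The transfer cassette has a third-generation, self-inactivating layout. A CMV enhancer/promoter replaces the U3 of the truncated HIV-1 5' LTR to drive genomic RNA production in packaging cells. This is followed by the Ψ packaging signal with a gag fragment, the RRE for Rev-dependent nuclear export, and the cPPT/CTS, which aids nuclear import. The cassette ends in a ΔU3 3' LTR followed by a bGH polyadenylation signal.

Within the provirus, a human U6 RNA polymerase III promoter expresses the AAVS1D spacer fused to the SpCas9 gRNA scaffold. Downstream, an EF-1α core promoter drives Cas9 followed by a puromycin N-acetyltransferase coding sequence, so transduced mammalian cells can be selected with puromycin. The feature table does not annotate the linker between Cas9 and PuroR. A WPRE after the puromycin marker enhances transcript expression.

Because AAVS1 is commonly treated as a "safe harbour" site, a guide against it is typically used as a cutting control that induces double-strand breaks without disrupting an essential gene. The record itself states only that the construct targets AAVS1, and the associated work concerns screening for cancer vulnerabilities in engineered ex vivo cultures.
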