Features (pLannotate 1.2.2; 33 found; start..end, strand, type, name):
     93..140     +  promoter       EM7 promoter: synthetic bacterial promoter&nbsp
    159..533     +  CDS            BleoR: antibiotic-binding protein; Sh ble from Streptoalloteichus hindustanus; confers resistance to bleomycin, phleomycin, and Zeocin™
    543..668     +  CDS            ble (fragment): BLE_KLEPN - Experimental evidence at protein level: Swiss-Prot protein existence level 1. Binding protein with a strong affinity to the bleomycin family of antibiotics. Binds to CL990; an antimitotic-antibiotic compound. From Klebsiella pneumoniae.
    663..784     +  polyA_signal   SV40 poly(A) signal: SV40 polyadenylation signal
    855..877     -  protein_bind   lac operator (fragment): The lac repressor binds to the lac operator to inhibit transcription in E. coli. This inhibition can be relieved by adding lactose or isopropyl-β-D-thiogalactopyranoside (IPTG). lac repressor encoded by lacI
    881..911     -  promoter       lac promoter: promoter for the E. coli lac operon
    926..947     -  protein_bind   CAP binding site: CAP binding activates transcription in the presence of cAMP. E. coli catabolite activator protein
    960..1052    -  CDS            lacI (fragment): lac repressor; lacI; The lac repressor binds to the lac operator to inhibit transcription in E. coli. This inhibition can be relieved by adding lactose or isopropyl-β-D-thiogalactopyranoside (IPTG).
   1235..1823    -  rep_origin     ori: high-copy-number ColE1/pMB1/pBR322/pUC origin of replication
   1994..2854    -  CDS            AmpR: β-lactamase; bla; confers resistance to ampicillin, carbenicillin, and related antibiotics
   2855..2959    -  promoter       AmpR promoter: bla
   3018..3070    -  misc_feature   bom (fragment): basis of mobility region from pBR322
   3225..3604    +  enhancer       CMV enhancer: human cytomegalovirus immediate early enhancer
   3605..3804    +  promoter       CMV promoter: human cytomegalovirus (CMV) immediate early promoter
   3822..4002    +  LTR            5' LTR (truncated): truncated 5' long terminal repeat (LTR) from HIV-1
   4049..4174    +  misc_feature   HIV-1 Ψ: packaging signal of human immunodeficiency virus type 1
   4158..4521    +  CDS            HIV-1 gag (fragment): gag protein from human immunodeficiency virus 1; gag
   4667..4900    +  misc_feature   RRE: The Rev response element (RRE) of HIV-1 allows for Rev-dependent mRNA export from the nucleus to the cytoplasm.
   5277..5377    +  CDS            Rev (fragment): human immunodeficiency virus 1 (HIV-1) Rev protein; rev; enhances nuclear export of unspliced and incompletely spliced viral mRNAs
   5427..5544    +  misc_feature   cPPT/CTS: central polypurine tract and central termination sequence of HIV-1
   5595..5835    +  promoter       U6 promoter: RNA polymerase III promoter for human U6 snRNA
   5865..5940    +  misc_RNA       gRNA scaffold: guide RNA scaffold for the Streptococcus pyogenes CRISPR/Cas9 system
   5958..5976    +  CDS            small t antigen (fragment): SV40 (simian virus 40) small t antigen
   6002..6213    +  promoter       EF-1α core promoter: core promoter for human elongation factor EF-1α
   6238..10341   +  CDS            Cas9: Cas9 (Csn1) endonuclease from the Streptococcus pyogenes Type II CRISPR/Cas system generates RNA-guided double strand breaks in DNA
  10479..11076   +  CDS            PuroR (fragment): puromycin N-acetyltransferase; pac from Streptomyces; confers resistance to puromycin
  11092..11680   +  misc_feature   WPRE: woodchuck hepatitis virus posttranscriptional regulatory element
  11731..11750   +  misc_feature   cPPT/CTS (fragment): central polypurine tract and central termination sequence of HIV-1
  11752..11985   +  LTR            3' LTR (ΔU3): self-inactivating 3' long terminal repeat (LTR) from HIV-1
  12017..12241   +  polyA_signal   bGH poly(A) signal: bovine growth hormone polyadenylation signal
  12245..12266   +  promoter       SV40 promoter (fragment): SV40 enhancer and early promoter
  12287..12715   +  rep_origin     f1 ori (sequence partly withheld): f1 bacteriophage origin of replication; arrow indicates direction of (+) strand synthesis
  12729..45      +  promoter       SV40 promoter (across the origin): SV40 enhancer and early promoter
>Addgene plasmid #183340 | CROP_C9_Puro_AAVS1D | addgene full sequence | sequence record 362909 | Addgene NGS Result
CAGAAGTAGTGAGGAGGCTTTTTTGGAGGCCTAGGCTTTTGCAAAAAGCTCCCGGGAGCTTGTATATCCA
TTTTCGGATCTGATCAGCACGTGTTGACAATTAATCATCGGCATAGTATATCGGCATAGTATAATACGAC
AAGGTGAGGAACTAAACCATGGCCAAGTTGACCAGTGCCGTTCCGGTGCTCACCGCGCGCGACGTCGCCG
GAGCGGTCGAGTTCTGGACCGACCGGCTCGGGTTCTCCCGGGACTTCGTGGAGGACGACTTCGCCGGTGT
GGTCCGGGACGACGTGACCCTGTTCATCAGCGCGGTCCAGGACCAGGTGGTGCCGGACAACACCCTGGCC
TGGGTGTGGGTGCGCGGCCTGGACGAGCTGTACGCCGAGTGGTCGGAGGTCGTGTCCACGAACTTCCGGG
ACGCCTCCGGGCCGGCCATGACCGAGATCGGCGAGCAGCCGTGGGGGCGGGAGTTCGCCCTGCGCGACCC
GGCCGGCAACTGCGTGCACTTCGTGGCCGAGGAGCAGGACTGACACGTGCTACGAGATTTCGATTCCACC
GCCGCCTTCTATGAAAGGTTGGGCTTCGGAATCGTTTTCCGGGACGCCGGCTGGATGATCCTCCAGCGCG
GGGATCTCATGCTGGAGTTCTTCGCCCACCCCAACTTGTTTATTGCAGCTTATAATGGTTACAAATAAAG
CAATAGCATCACAAATTTCACAAATAAAGCATTTTTTTCACTGCATTCTAGTTGTGGTTTGTCCAAACTC
ATCAATGTATCTTATCATGTCTGTATACCGTCGACCTCTAGCTAGAGCTTGGCGTAATCATGGTCATAGC
TGTTTCCTGTGTGAAATTGTTATCCGCTCACAATTCCACACAACATACGAGCCGGAAGCATAAAGTGTAA
AGCCTGGGGTGCCTAATGAGTGAGCTAACTCACATTAATTGCGTTGCGCTCACTGCCCGCTTTCCAGTCG
GGAAACCTGTCGTGCCAGCTGCATTAATGAATCGGCCAACGCGCGGGGAGAGGCGGTTTGCGTATTGGGC
GCTCTTCCGCTTCCTCGCTCACTGACTCGCTGCGCTCGGTCGTTCGGCTGCGGCGAGCGGTATCAGCTCA
CTCAAAGGCGGTAATACGGTTATCCACAGAATCAGGGGATAACGCAGGAAAGAACATGTGAGCAAAAGGC
CAGCAAAAGGCCAGGAACCGTAAAAAGGCCGCGTTGCTGGCGTTTTTCCATAGGCTCCGCCCCCCTGACG
AGCATCACAAAAATCGACGCTCAAGTCAGAGGTGGCGAAACCCGACAGGACTATAAAGATACCAGGCGTT
TCCCCCTGGAAGCTCCCTCGTGCGCTCTCCTGTTCCGACCCTGCCGCTTACCGGATACCTGTCCGCCTTT
CTCCCTTCGGGAAGCGTGGCGCTTTCTCATAGCTCACGCTGTAGGTATCTCAGTTCGGTGTAGGTCGTTC
GCTCCAAGCTGGGCTGTGTGCACGAACCCCCCGTTCAGCCCGACCGCTGCGCCTTATCCGGTAACTATCG
TCTTGAGTCCAACCCGGTAAGACACGACTTATCGCCACTGGCAGCAGCCACTGGTAACAGGATTAGCAGA
GCGAGGTATGTAGGCGGTGCTACAGAGTTCTTGAAGTGGTGGCCTAACTACGGCTACACTAGAAGAACAG
TATTTGGTATCTGCGCTCTGCTGAAGCCAGTTACCTTCGGAAAAAGAGTTGGTAGCTCTTGATCCGGCAA
ACAAACCACCGCTGGTAGCGGTGGTTTTTTTGTTTGCAAGCAGCAGATTACGCGCAGAAAAAAAGGATCT
CAAGAAGATCCTTTGATCTTTTCTACGGGGTCTGACGCTCAGTGGAACGAAAACTCACGTTAAGGGATTT
TGGTCATGAGATTATCAAAAAGGATCTTCACCTAGATCCTTTTAAATTAAAAATGAAGTTTTAAATCAAT
CTAAAGTATATATGAGTAAACTTGGTCTGACAGTTACCAATGCTTAATCAGTGAGGCACCTATCTCAGCG
ATCTGTCTATTTCGTTCATCCATAGTTGCCTGACTCCCCGTCGTGTAGATAACTACGATACGGGAGGGCT
TACCATCTGGCCCCAGTGCTGCAATGATACCGCGAGACCCACGCTCACCGGCTCCAGATTTATCAGCAAT
AAACCAGCCAGCCGGAAGGGCCGAGCGCAGAAGTGGTCCTGCAACTTTATCCGCCTCCATCCAGTCTATT
AATTGTTGCCGGGAAGCTAGAGTAAGTAGTTCGCCAGTTAATAGTTTGCGCAACGTTGTTGCCATTGCTA
CAGGCATCGTGGTGTCACGCTCGTCGTTTGGTATGGCTTCATTCAGCTCCGGTTCCCAACGATCAAGGCG
AGTTACATGATCCCCCATGTTGTGCAAAAAAGCGGTTAGCTCCTTCGGTCCTCCGATCGTTGTCAGAAGT
AAGTTGGCCGCAGTGTTATCACTCATGGTTATGGCAGCACTGCATAATTCTCTTACTGTCATGCCATCCG
TAAGATGCTTTTCTGTGACTGGTGAGTACTCAACCAAGTCATTCTGAGAATAGTGTATGCGGCGACCGAG
TTGCTCTTGCCCGGCGTCAATACGGGATAATACCGCGCCACATAGCAGAACTTTAAAAGTGCTCATCATT
GGAAAACGTTCTTCGGGGCGAAAACTCTCAAGGATCTTACCGCTGTTGAGATCCAGTTCGATGTAACCCA
CTCGTGCACCCAACTGATCTTCAGCATCTTTTACTTTCACCAGCGTTTCTGGGTGAGCAAAAACAGGAAG
GCAAAATGCCGCAAAAAAGGGAATAAGGGCGACACGGAAATGTTGAATACTCATACTCTTCCTTTTTCAA
TATTATTGAAGCATTTATCAGGGTTATTGTCTCATGAGCGGATACATATTTGAATGTATTTAGAAAAATA
AACAAATAGGGGTTCCGCGCACATTTCCCCGAAAAGTGCCACCTGACGTCGACGGATCGGGAGATCTCCC
GATCCCCTATGGTGCACTCTCAGTACAATCTGCTCTGATGCCGCATAGTTAAGCCAGTATCTGCTCCCTG
CTTGTGTGTTGGAGGTCGCTGAGTAGTGCGCGAGCAAAATTTAAGCTACAACAAGGCAAGGCTTGACCGA
CAATTGCATGAAGAATCTGCTTAGGGTTAGGCGTTTTGCGCTGCTTCGCGATGTACGGGCCAGATATACG
CGTTGACATTGATTATTGACTAGTTATTAATAGTAATCAATTACGGGGTCATTAGTTCATAGCCCATATA
TGGAGTTCCGCGTTACATAACTTACGGTAAATGGCCCGCCTGGCTGACCGCCCAACGACCCCCGCCCATT
GACGTCAATAATGACGTATGTTCCCATAGTAACGCCAATAGGGACTTTCCATTGACGTCAATGGGTGGAG
TATTTACGGTAAACTGCCCACTTGGCAGTACATCAAGTGTATCATATGCCAAGTACGCCCCCTATTGACG
TCAATGACGGTAAATGGCCCGCCTGGCATTATGCCCAGTACATGACCTTATGGGACTTTCCTACTTGGCA
GTACATCTACGTATTAGTCATCGCTATTACCATGGTGATGCGGTTTTGGCAGTACATCAATGGGCGTGGA
TAGCGGTTTGACTCACGGGGATTTCCAAGTCTCCACCCCATTGACGTCAATGGGAGTTTGTTTTGGCACC
AAAATCAACGGGACTTTCCAAAATGTCGTAACAACTCCGCCCCATTGACGCAAATGGGCGGTAGGCGTGT
ACGGTGGGAGGTCTATATAAGCAGCGCGTTTTGCCTGTACTGGGTCTCTCTGGTTAGACCAGATCTGAGC
CTGGGAGCTCTCTGGCTAACTAGGGAACCCACTGCTTAAGCCTCAATAAAGCTTGCCTTGAGTGCTTCAA
GTAGTGTGTGCCCGTCTGTTGTGTGACTCTGGTAACTAGAGATCCCTCAGACCCTTTTAGTCAGTGTGGA
AAATCTCTAGCAGTGGCGCCCGAACAGGGACTTGAAAGCGAAAGGGAAACCAGAGGAGCTCTCTCGACGC
AGGACTCGGCTTGCTGAAGCGCGCACGGCAAGAGGCGAGGGGCGGCGACTGGTGAGTACGCCAAAAATTT
TGACTAGCGGAGGCTAGAAGGAGAGAGATGGGTGCGAGAGCGTCAGTATTAAGCGGGGGAGAATTAGATC
GCGATGGGAAAAAATTCGGTTAAGGCCAGGGGGAAAGAAAAAATATAAATTAAAACATATAGTATGGGCA
AGCAGGGAGCTAGAACGATTCGCAGTTAATCCTGGCCTGTTAGAAACATCAGAAGGCTGTAGACAAATAC
TGGGACAGCTACAACCATCCCTTCAGACAGGATCAGAAGAACTTAGATCATTATATAATACAGTAGCAAC
CCTCTATTGTGTGCATCAAAGGATAGAGATAAAAGACACCAAGGAAGCTTTAGACAAGATAGAGGAAGAG
CAAAACAAAAGTAAGACCACCGCACAGCAAGCGGCCGCTGATCTTCAGACCTGGAGGAGGAGATATGAGG
GACAATTGGAGAAGTGAATTATATAAATATAAAGTAGTAAAAATTGAACCATTAGGAGTAGCACCCACCA
AGGCAAAGAGAAGAGTGGTGCAGAGAGAAAAAAGAGCAGTGGGAATAGGAGCTTTGTTCCTTGGGTTCTT
GGGAGCAGCAGGAAGCACTATGGGCGCAGCGTCAATGACGCTGACGGTACAGGCCAGACAATTATTGTCT
GGTATAGTGCAGCAGCAGAACAATTTGCTGAGGGCTATTGAGGCGCAACAGCATCTGTTGCAACTCACAG
TCTGGGGCATCAAGCAGCTCCAGGCAAGAATCCTGGCTGTGGAAAGATACCTAAAGGATCAACAGCTCCT
GGGGATTTGGGGTTGCTCTGGAAAACTCATTTGCACCACTGCTGTGCCTTGGAATGCTAGTTGGAGTAAT
AAATCTCTGGAACAGATTTGGAATCACACGACCTGGATGGAGTGGGACAGAGAAATTAACAATTACACAA
GCTTAATACACTCCTTAATTGAAGAATCGCAAAACCAGCAAGAAAAGAATGAACAAGAATTATTGGAATT
AGATAAATGGGCAAGTTTGTGGAATTGGTTTAACATAACAAATTGGCTGTGGTATATAAAATTATTCATA
ATGATAGTAGGAGGCTTGGTAGGTTTAAGAATAGTTTTTGCTGTACTTTCTATAGTGAATAGAGTTAGGC
AGGGATATTCACCATTATCGTTTCAGACCCACCTCCCAACCCCGAGGGGACCCGACAGGCCCGAAGGAAT
AGAAGAAGAAGGTGGAGAGAGAGACAGAGACAGATCCATTCGATTAGTGAACGGATCGGCACTGCGTGCG
CCAATTCTGCAGACAAATGGCAGTATTCATCCACAATTTTAAAAGAAAAGGGGGGATTGGGGGGTACAGT
GCAGGGGAAAGAATAGTAGACATAATAGCAACAGACATACAAACTAAAGAATTACAAAAACAAATTACAA
AAATTCAAAATTTTCGGGTTTATTACAGGGACAGCAGAGATCCAGTTTGGTTAATTAAGGTACCGAGGGC
CTATTTCCCATGATTCCTTCATATTTGCATATACGATACAAGGCTGTTAGAGAGATAATTAGAATTAATT
TGACTGTAAACACAAAGATATTAGTACAAAATACGTGACGTAGAAAGTAATAATTTCTTGGGTAGTTTGC
AGTTTTAAAATTATGTTTTAAAATGGACTATCATATGCTTACCGTAACTTGAAAGTATTTCGATTTCTTG
GCTTTATATATCTTGTGGAAAGGACGAAACACCGGGCCATTCCCGGCCTCCCTGGTTTTAGAGCTAGAAA
TAGCAAGTTAAAATAAGGCTAGTCCGTTATCAACTTGAAAAAGTGGCACCGAGTCGGTGCTTTTTTGAAT
TCGCTAGCTAGGTCTTGAAAGGAGTGGGAATTGGCTCCGGTGCCCGTCAGTGGGCAGAGCGCACATCGCC
CACAGTCCCCGAGAAGTTGGGGGGAGGGGTCGGCAATTGATCCGGTGCCTAGAGAAGGTGGCGCGGGGTA
AACTGGGAAAGTGATGTCGTGTACTGGCTCCGCCTTTTTCCCGAGGGTGGGGGAGAACCGTATATAAGTG
CAGTAGTCGCCGTGAACGTTCTTTTTCGCAACGGGTTTGCCGCCAGAACACAGGACCGGTTCTAGAGCGC
TGCCACCATGGACAAGAAGTACAGCATCGGCCTGGACATCGGCACCAACTCTGTGGGCTGGGCCGTGATC
ACCGACGAGTACAAGGTGCCCAGCAAGAAATTCAAGGTGCTGGGCAACACCGACCGGCACAGCATCAAGA
AGAACCTGATCGGAGCCCTGCTGTTCGACAGCGGCGAAACAGCCGAGGCCACCCGGCTGAAGAGAACCGC
CAGAAGAAGATACACCAGACGGAAGAACCGGATCTGCTATCTGCAAGAGATCTTCAGCAACGAGATGGCC
AAGGTGGACGACAGCTTCTTCCACAGACTGGAAGAGTCCTTCCTGGTGGAAGAGGATAAGAAGCACGAGC
GGCACCCCATCTTCGGCAACATCGTGGACGAGGTGGCCTACCACGAGAAGTACCCCACCATCTACCACCT
GAGAAAGAAACTGGTGGACAGCACCGACAAGGCCGACCTGCGGCTGATCTATCTGGCCCTGGCCCACATG
ATCAAGTTCCGGGGCCACTTCCTGATCGAGGGCGACCTGAACCCCGACAACAGCGACGTGGACAAGCTGT
TCATCCAGCTGGTGCAGACCTACAACCAGCTGTTCGAGGAAAACCCCATCAACGCCAGCGGCGTGGACGC
CAAGGCCATCCTGTCTGCCAGACTGAGCAAGAGCAGACGGCTGGAAAATCTGATCGCCCAGCTGCCCGGC
GAGAAGAAGAATGGCCTGTTCGGAAACCTGATTGCCCTGAGCCTGGGCCTGACCCCCAACTTCAAGAGCA
ACTTCGACCTGGCCGAGGATGCCAAACTGCAGCTGAGCAAGGACACCTACGACGACGACCTGGACAACCT
GCTGGCCCAGATCGGCGACCAGTACGCCGACCTGTTTCTGGCCGCCAAGAACCTGTCCGACGCCATCCTG
CTGAGCGACATCCTGAGAGTGAACACCGAGATCACCAAGGCCCCCCTGAGCGCCTCTATGATCAAGAGAT
ACGACGAGCACCACCAGGACCTGACCCTGCTGAAAGCTCTCGTGCGGCAGCAGCTGCCTGAGAAGTACAA
AGAGATTTTCTTCGACCAGAGCAAGAACGGCTACGCCGGCTACATTGACGGCGGAGCCAGCCAGGAAGAG
TTCTACAAGTTCATCAAGCCCATCCTGGAAAAGATGGACGGCACCGAGGAACTGCTCGTGAAGCTGAACA
GAGAGGACCTGCTGCGGAAGCAGCGGACCTTCGACAACGGCAGCATCCCCCACCAGATCCACCTGGGAGA
GCTGCACGCCATTCTGCGGCGGCAGGAAGATTTTTACCCATTCCTGAAGGACAACCGGGAAAAGATCGAG
AAGATCCTGACCTTCCGCATCCCCTACTACGTGGGCCCTCTGGCCAGGGGAAACAGCAGATTCGCCTGGA
TGACCAGAAAGAGCGAGGAAACCATCACCCCCTGGAACTTCGAGGAAGTGGTGGACAAGGGCGCTTCCGC
CCAGAGCTTCATCGAGCGGATGACCAACTTCGATAAGAACCTGCCCAACGAGAAGGTGCTGCCCAAGCAC
AGCCTGCTGTACGAGTACTTCACCGTGTATAACGAGCTGACCAAAGTGAAATACGTGACCGAGGGAATGA
GAAAGCCCGCCTTCCTGAGCGGCGAGCAGAAAAAGGCCATCGTGGACCTGCTGTTCAAGACCAACCGGAA
AGTGACCGTGAAGCAGCTGAAAGAGGACTACTTCAAGAAAATCGAGTGCTTCGACTCCGTGGAAATCTCC
GGCGTGGAAGATCGGTTCAACGCCTCCCTGGGCACATACCACGATCTGCTGAAAATTATCAAGGACAAGG
ACTTCCTGGACAATGAGGAAAACGAGGACATTCTGGAAGATATCGTGCTGACCCTGACACTGTTTGAGGA
CAGAGAGATGATCGAGGAACGGCTGAAAACCTATGCCCACCTGTTCGACGACAAAGTGATGAAGCAGCTG
AAGCGGCGGAGATACACCGGCTGGGGCAGGCTGAGCCGGAAGCTGATCAACGGCATCCGGGACAAGCAGT
CCGGCAAGACAATCCTGGATTTCCTGAAGTCCGACGGCTTCGCCAACAGAAACTTCATGCAGCTGATCCA
CGACGACAGCCTGACCTTTAAAGAGGACATCCAGAAAGCCCAGGTGTCCGGCCAGGGCGATAGCCTGCAC
GAGCACATTGCCAATCTGGCCGGCAGCCCCGCCATTAAGAAGGGCATCCTGCAGACAGTGAAGGTGGTGG
ACGAGCTCGTGAAAGTGATGGGCCGGCACAAGCCCGAGAACATCGTGATCGAAATGGCCAGAGAGAACCA
GACCACCCAGAAGGGACAGAAGAACAGCCGCGAGAGAATGAAGCGGATCGAAGAGGGCATCAAAGAGCTG
GGCAGCCAGATCCTGAAAGAACACCCCGTGGAAAACACCCAGCTGCAGAACGAGAAGCTGTACCTGTACT
ACCTGCAGAATGGGCGGGATATGTACGTGGACCAGGAACTGGACATCAACCGGCTGTCCGACTACGATGT
GGACCATATCGTGCCTCAGAGCTTTCTGAAGGACGACTCCATCGACAACAAGGTGCTGACCAGAAGCGAC
AAGAACCGGGGCAAGAGCGACAACGTGCCCTCCGAAGAGGTCGTGAAGAAGATGAAGAACTACTGGCGGC
AGCTGCTGAACGCCAAGCTGATTACCCAGAGAAAGTTCGACAATCTGACCAAGGCCGAGAGAGGCGGCCT
GAGCGAACTGGATAAGGCCGGCTTCATCAAGAGACAGCTGGTGGAAACCCGGCAGATCACAAAGCACGTG
GCACAGATCCTGGACTCCCGGATGAACACTAAGTACGACGAGAATGACAAGCTGATCCGGGAAGTGAAAG
TGATCACCCTGAAGTCCAAGCTGGTGTCCGATTTCCGGAAGGATTTCCAGTTTTACAAAGTGCGCGAGAT
CAACAACTACCACCACGCCCACGACGCCTACCTGAACGCCGTCGTGGGAACCGCCCTGATCAAAAAGTAC
CCTAAGCTGGAAAGCGAGTTCGTGTACGGCGACTACAAGGTGTACGACGTGCGGAAGATGATCGCCAAGA
GCGAGCAGGAAATCGGCAAGGCTACCGCCAAGTACTTCTTCTACAGCAACATCATGAACTTTTTCAAGAC
CGAGATTACCCTGGCCAACGGCGAGATCCGGAAGCGGCCTCTGATCGAGACAAACGGCGAAACCGGGGAG
ATCGTGTGGGATAAGGGCCGGGATTTTGCCACCGTGCGGAAAGTGCTGAGCATGCCCCAAGTGAATATCG
TGAAAAAGACCGAGGTGCAGACAGGCGGCTTCAGCAAAGAGTCTATCCTGCCCAAGAGGAACAGCGATAA
GCTGATCGCCAGAAAGAAGGACTGGGACCCTAAGAAGTACGGCGGCTTCGACAGCCCCACCGTGGCCTAT
TCTGTGCTGGTGGTGGCCAAAGTGGAAAAGGGCAAGTCCAAGAAACTGAAGAGTGTGAAAGAGCTGCTGG
GGATCACCATCATGGAAAGAAGCAGCTTCGAGAAGAATCCCATCGACTTTCTGGAAGCCAAGGGCTACAA
AGAAGTGAAAAAGGACCTGATCATCAAGCTGCCTAAGTACTCCCTGTTCGAGCTGGAAAACGGCCGGAAG
AGAATGCTGGCCTCTGCCGGCGAACTGCAGAAGGGAAACGAACTGGCCCTGCCCTCCAAATATGTGAACT
TCCTGTACCTGGCCAGCCACTATGAGAAGCTGAAGGGCTCCCCCGAGGATAATGAGCAGAAACAGCTGTT
TGTGGAACAGCACAAGCACTACCTGGACGAGATCATCGAGCAGATCAGCGAGTTCTCCAAGAGAGTGATC
CTGGCCGACGCTAATCTGGACAAAGTGCTGTCCGCCTACAACAAGCACCGGGATAAGCCCATCAGAGAGC
AGGCCGAGAATATCATCCACCTGTTTACCCTGACCAATCTGGGAGCCCCTGCCGCCTTCAAGTACTTTGA
CACCACCATCGACCGGAAGAGGTACACCAGCACCAAAGAGGTGCTGGACGCCACCCTGATCCACCAGAGC
ATCACCGGCCTGTACGAGACACGGATCGACCTGTCTCAGCTGGGAGGCGACAAGCGACCTGCCGCCACAA
AGAAGGCTGGACAGGCTAAGAAGAAGAAAGATTACAAAGACGATGACGATAAGGGATCCGGCGCAACAAA
CTTCTCTCTGCTGAAACAAGCCGGAGATGTCGAAGAGAATCCTGGACCGACCGAGTACAAGCCCACGGTG
CGCCTCGCCACCCGCGACGACGTCCCCAGGGCCGTACGCACCCTCGCCGCCGCGTTCGCCGACTACCCCG
CCACGCGCCACACCGTCGATCCGGACCGCCACATCGAGCGGGTCACCGAGCTGCAAGAACTCTTCCTCAC
GCGCGTCGGGCTCGACATCGGCAAGGTGTGGGTCGCGGACGACGGCGCCGCGGTGGCGGTCTGGACCACG
CCGGAGAGCGTCGAAGCGGGGGCGGTGTTCGCCGAGATCGGCCCGCGCATGGCCGAGTTGAGCGGTTCCC
GGCTGGCCGCGCAGCAACAGATGGAAGGCCTCCTGGCGCCGCACCGGCCCAAGGAGCCCGCGTGGTTCCT
GGCCACCGTCGGAGTCTCGCCCGACCACCAGGGCAAGGGTCTGGGCAGCGCCGTCGTGCTCCCCGGAGTG
GAGGCGGCCGAGCGCGCCGGGGTGCCCGCCTTCCTGGAGACCTCCGCGCCCCGCAACCTCCCCTTCTACG
AGCGGCTCGGCTTCACCGTCACCGCCGACGTCGAGGTGCCCGAAGGACCGCGCACCTGGTGCATGACCCG
CAAGCCCGGTGCCTGAACGCGTTAAGTCGACAATCAACCTCTGGATTACAAAATTTGTGAAAGATTGACT
GGTATTCTTAACTATGTTGCTCCTTTTACGCTATGTGGATACGCTGCTTTAATGCCTTTGTATCATGCTA
TTGCTTCCCGTATGGCTTTCATTTTCTCCTCCTTGTATAAATCCTGGTTGCTGTCTCTTTATGAGGAGTT
GTGGCCCGTTGTCAGGCAACGTGGCGTGGTGTGCACTGTGTTTGCTGACGCAACCCCCACTGGTTGGGGC
ATTGCCACCACCTGTCAGCTCCTTTCCGGGACTTTCGCTTTCCCCCTCCCTATTGCCACGGCGGAACTCA
TCGCCGCCTGCCTTGCCCGCTGCTGGACAGGGGCTCGGCTGTTGGGCACTGACAATTCCGTGGTGTTGTC
GGGGAAATCATCGTCCTTTCCTTGGCTGCTCGCCTGTGTTGCCACCTGGATTCTGCGCGGGACGTCCTTC
TGCTACGTCCCTTCGGCCCTCAATCCAGCGGACCTTCCTTCCCGCGGCCTGCTGCCGGCTCTGCGGCCTC
TTCCGCGTCTTCGCCTTCGCCCTCAGACGAGTCGGATCTCCCTTTGGGCCGCCTCCCCGCGTCGACTTTA
AGACCAATGACTTACAAGGCAGCTGTAGATCTTAGCCACTTTTTAAAAGAAAAGGGGGGACTGGAAGGGC
TAATTCACTCCCAACGAAGACAAGATCTGCTTTTTGCTTGTACTGGGTCTCTCTGGTTAGACCAGATCTG
AGCCTGGGAGCTCTCTGGCTAACTAGGGAACCCACTGCTTAAGCCTCAATAAAGCTTGCCTTGAGTGCTT
CAAGTAGTGTGTGCCCGTCTGTTGTGTGACTCTGGTAACTAGAGATCCCTCAGACCCTTTTAGTCAGTGT
GGAAAATCTCTAGCAGGGCCCGTTTAAACCCGCTGATCAGCCTCGACTGTGCCTTCTAGTTGCCAGCCAT
CTGTTGTTTGCCCCTCCCCCGTGCCTTCCTTGACCCTGGAAGGTGCCACTCCCACTGTCCTTTCCTAATA
AAATGAGGAAATTGCATCGCATTGTCTGAGTAGGTGTCATTCTATTCTGGGGGGTGGGGTGGGGCAGGAC
AGCAAGGGGGAGGATTGGGAAGACAATAGCAGGCATGCTGGGGATGCGGTGGGCTCTATGGCTTCTGAGG
CGGAAAGAACCAGCTGGGGCTCTAGGGGGTATCCCC
[124 nt withheld, positions 12287-12410]
C
[91 nt withheld, positions 12412-12502]
A
[49 nt withheld, positions 12504-12552]
CCTTTGACGTTGGAGTCCACGTTCTTT
[37 nt withheld, positions 12580-12616]
ACCCTATCTCGGTCTATTCTTTTGATTTATAAGGGATTTTGCCGATTTCGGCCTATTGGTTAAAAAATGA
GCTGATTTAACAAAAATTTAACGCGAATTAATTCTGTGGAATGTGTGTCAGTTAGGGTGTGGAAAGTCCC
CAGGCTCCCCAGCAGGCAGAAGTATGCAAAGCATGCATCTCAATTAGTCAGCAACCAGGTGTGGAAAGTC
CCCAGGCTCCCCAGCAGGCAGAAGTATGCAAAGCATGCATCTCAATTAGTCAGCAACCATAGTCCCGCCC
CTAACTCCGCCCATCCCGCCCCTAACTCCGCCCAGTTCCGCCCATTCTCCGCCCCATGGCTGACTAATTT
TTTTTATTTATGCAGAGGCCGAGGCCGCCTCTGCCTCTGAGCTATTC
